Addgene plasmid #229583: pAAV-CAG-GFP-P2A-FusionRed
Purpose: Expresses EGFP and FusionRed in mammalian cells
Depositing lab: Kiryl Piatkevich. Depositing organization: Westlake University. Publication: Bright and stable monomeric green fluorescent protein derived from StayGold. Zhang H, Lesnov GD, Subach OM, Zhang W, Kuzmicheva TP, Vlaskina AV, Samygina VR, Chen L, Ye X, Nikolaeva AY, Gabdulkhakov A, Papadaki S, Qin W, Borshchevskiy V, Perfilov MM, Gavrikov AS, Drobizhev M, Mishin AS, Piatkevich KD, Subach FV. Nat Methods. 2024 Apr;21(4):657-665. doi: 10.1038/s41592-024-02203-y. Epub 2024 Feb 26. PubMed 38409224.
Backbone
  Vector backbone: pAAV
  Vector type: Mammalian Expression, AAV
Growth in bacteria
  Bacterial resistance: Ampicillin, 100 μg/mL
  Growth temperature: 37°C
  Growth strain: NEB Stable
  Copy number: High Copy
Gene/Insert
  Gene/Insert name: EGFP
  Species: Synthetic
  Cloning method: Ligation Independent Cloning
Terms and licenses: Academic/Nonprofit Terms; Industry Terms: Not Available to Industry
How to cite: pAAV-CAG-GFP-P2A-FusionRed was a gift from Kiryl Piatkevich (Addgene plasmid # 229583 ; http://n2t.net/addgene:229583 ; RRID:Addgene_229583)
