[The description below was written by a language model from this plasmid's Addgene catalogue record and pLannotate feature annotations shown in this document.]
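Description:
pAAV-CAG-GFP-P2A-FusionRed is an adeno-associated virus transfer plasmid for co-expressing a green and a red fluorescent protein in mammalian cells, either by direct transfection or after packaging into recombinant AAV. It is built on a pAAV backbone and is maintained in bacteria as a high-copy plasmid through a ColE1/pUC-type origin, with ampicillin selection provided by a β-lactamase gene under its own promoter. An f1 phage origin and a small lacZα remnant are also present in the backbone. AAV2 inverted terminal repeats flank the expression cassette; both are annotated only as fragments, one of them quite short. This may reflect partial annotation or sequencing of these structured repeats rather than a real truncation. A recombination-deficient propagation strain is recorded, as is usual for ITR-containing plasmids.

The payload is driven by the CAG promoter, annotated here as a CMV immediate-early enhancer fragment, the chicken β-actin promoter and chimeric β-actin/β-globin intron sequence, which together give strong, broadly active expression. Downstream lie the EGFP coding sequence and then FusionRed, a red fluorescent protein derived from Entacmaea quadricolor. The gap between the two is not annotated, but the construct name indicates a P2A self-cleaving peptide, which would let a single transcript yield two separate proteins in roughly equal amounts. A WPRE follows to enhance transcript stability and expression, and an SV40 polyadenylation signal terminates the cassette. The associated publication concerns a bright monomeric green fluorescent protein derived from StayGold, so this plasmid plausibly serves as an EGFP comparison with FusionRed as an expression reference, although the record itself states only co-expression.
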