Features (pLannotate 1.2.2; 18 found; start..end, strand, type, name):
     30..278     +  enhancer       CMV enhancer (fragment): human cytomegalovirus immediate early enhancer
    280..557     +  promoter       chicken β-actin promoter: No description available
    558..693     +  intron         hybrid intron (fragment): hybrid between chicken β-actin (CBA) and minute virus of mice (MMV) introns (Gray et al., 2011)
    782..912     +  intron         chimeric intron (fragment): chimera between introns from chicken β-actin and rabbit β-globin
    910..972     +  CDS            HBB (fragment): HBB_LEPEU - Experimental evidence at protein level: Swiss-Prot protein existence level 1. Involved in oxygen transport from the lung to the various peripheral tissues. From Lepus europaeus (European hare).
    988..1704    +  CDS            EGFP: EGFP is a basic (constitutively fluorescent) green fluorescent protein published in 1996, derived from Aequorea victoria. It is reported to be a rapidly-maturing weak dimer with moderate acid sensitivity.
   1798..2493    +  CDS            FusionRed: FusionRed is a basic (constitutively fluorescent) red fluorescent protein published in 2012, derived from Entacmaea quadricolor. It has low acid sensitivity.
   2497..2521    +  misc_feature   MCS (fragment): pBluescript multiple cloning site
   2521..3109    +  misc_feature   WPRE: woodchuck hepatitis virus posttranscriptional regulatory element
   3152..3273    -  polyA_signal   SV40 poly(A) signal: SV40 polyadenylation signal
   3296..3364    -  CDS            large T antigen (fragment): large T antigen from SV40 (simian virus 40)
   3435..3492    +  repeat_region  AAV2 ITR (fragment): inverted terminal repeat of adeno-associated virus serotype 2 inverted
   3652..4240    -  rep_origin     ori: high-copy-number ColE1/pMB1/pBR322/pUC origin of replication
   4411..5271    -  CDS            AmpR: β-lactamase; bla; confers resistance to ampicillin, carbenicillin, and related antibiotics
   5272..5376    -  promoter       AmpR promoter: bla
   5429..5857    -  rep_origin     f1 ori (sequence partly withheld): f1 bacteriophage origin of replication; arrow indicates direction of (+) strand synthesis
   5862..5931    -  CDS            lacZα (fragment): LacZα fragment of β-galactosidase; lacZ fragment
   5926..6058    -  repeat_region  AAV2 ITR (fragment): inverted terminal repeat of adeno-associated virus serotype 2 inverted
>Addgene plasmid #229583 | pAAV-CAG-GFP-P2A-FusionRed | addgene full sequence | sequence record 478965 | Addgene NGS Result
ATCTACGTAGCCATGCTCTAGGAAGAGTACCATTGACGTCAATAATGACGTATGTTCCCATAGTAACGCC
AATAGGGACTTTCCATTGACGTCAATGGGTGGAGTATTTACGGTAAACTGCCCACTTGGCAGTACATCAA
GTGTATCATATGCCAAGTACGCCCCCTATTGACGTCAATGACGGTAAATGGCCCGCCTGGCATTATGCCC
AGTACATGACCTTATGGGACTTTCCTACTTGGCAGTACATCTACGTATTAGTCATCGCTATTACCATGGT
CGAGGTGAGCCCCACGTTCTGCTTCACTCTCCCCATCTCCCCCCCCTCCCCACCCCCAATTTTGTATTTA
TTTATTTTTTAATTATTTTGTGCAGCGATGGGGGCGGGGGGGGGGGGGGGGCGCGCGCCAGGCGGGGCGG
GGCGGGGCGAGGGGCGGGGCGGGGCGAGGCGGAGAGGTGCGGCGGCAGCCAATCAGAGCGGCGCGCTCCG
AAAGTTTCCTTTTATGGCGAGGCGGCGGCGGCGGCGGCCCTATAAAAAGCGAAGCGCGCGGCGGGCGGGA
GTCGCTGCGCGCTGCCTTCGCCCCGTGCCCCGCTCCGCCGCCGCCTCGCGCCGCCCGCCCCGGCTCTGAC
TGACCGCGTTACTCCCACAGGTGAGCGGGCGGGACGGCCCTTCTCCTCCGGGCTGTAATTAGCGCTTGGT
TTAATGACGGCTTGTTTCTTTTCTGTGGCTGCGTGAAAGCCTTGAGGGGCTCCGGGAGGGCCCTTTGTGC
GGGGGGAGCGGCTCGGGGCTGTCCGCGGGGGGACGGCTGCCTTCGGGGGGGACGGGGCAGGGCGGGGTTC
GGCTTCTGGCGTGTGACCGGCGGCTCTAGAGCCTCTGCTAACCATGTTCATGCCTTCTTCTTTTTCCTAC
AGCTCCTGGGCAACGTGCTGGTTATTGTGCTGTCTCATCATTTTGGCAAAGAATTGGATCCGGTACCCTA
AGCCACCATGGTGAGCAAGGGCGAGGAGCTGTTCACCGGGGTGGTGCCCATCCTGGTCGAGCTGGACGGC
GACGTAAACGGCCACAAGTTCAGCGTGTCCGGCGAGGGCGAGGGCGATGCCACCTACGGCAAGCTGACCC
TGAAGTTCATCTGCACCACCGGCAAGCTGCCCGTGCCCTGGCCCACCCTCGTGACCACCCTGACCTACGG
CGTGCAGTGCTTCAGCCGCTACCCCGACCACATGAAGCAGCACGACTTCTTCAAGTCCGCCATGCCCGAA
GGCTACGTCCAGGAGCGCACCATCTTCTTCAAGGACGACGGCAACTACAAGACCCGCGCCGAGGTGAAGT
TCGAGGGCGACACCCTGGTGAACCGCATCGAGCTGAAGGGCATCGACTTCAAGGAGGACGGCAACATCCT
GGGGCACAAGCTGGAGTACAACTACAACAGCCACAACGTCTATATCATGGCCGACAAGCAGAAGAACGGC
ATCAAGGTGAACTTCAAGATCCGCCACAACATCGAGGACGGCAGCGTGCAGCTCGCCGACCACTACCAGC
AGAACACCCCCATCGGCGACGGCCCCGTGCTGCTGCCCGACAACCACTACCTGAGCACCCAGTCCGCCCT
GAGCAAAGACCCCAACGAGAAGCGCGATCACATGGTCCTGCTGGAGTTCGTGACCGCCGCCGGGATCACT
CTCGGCATGGACGAGCTGTACAAGCGACCGGTTCACGTGGGAAGTGGGGCTACAAACTTCTCACTGCTGA
AACAGGCCGGGGATGTGGAGGAAAACCCAGGACCACACGTGACTAGTATGGTGAGCGAGCTGATTAAGGA
GAACATGCCCATGAAGCTGTACATGGAGGGCACCGTGAACAACCACCACTTCAAGTGCACATCCGAGGGC
GAAGGCAAGCCCTACGAGGGCACCCAGACCATGAGAATCAAGGTCGTCGAGGGCGGCCCTCTCCCCTTCG
CCTTCGACATCCTGGCTACCAGCTTCATGTACGGCAGCAGAACCTTCATCAAGCACCCTCCGGGCATCCC
CGACTTCTTTAAGCAGTCCTTCCCTGAGGGCTTCACATGGGAGAGAGTCACCACATACGAAGACGGGGGC
GTGCTGACCGCTACCCAGGACACCAGCCTCCAGGACGGCTGCCTCATCTACAACGTCAAGGTTAGAGGGG
TGAACTTCCCAGCCAACGGCCCTGTGATGCAGAAGAAAACACTCGGCTGGGAGGCCTCCACCGAGACGAT
GTACCCTGCTGACGGAGGACTGGAAGGCGCATGTGACATGGCTCTGAAGCTCGTGGGAGGAGGACACCTG
ATCTGCAACCTTGAGACAACATACAGATCCAAGAAACCCGCTACGAACCTCAAGATGCCCGGCGTCTACA
ACGTGGACCACAGACTGGAAAGAATCAAGGAGGCCGACGATGAGACATACGTCGAGCAGCACGAGGTGGC
TGTGGCCAGATACTCTACTGGTGGCGCTGGTGATGGAGGTAAATAAGAATTCGATATCAAGCTTATCGAT
AATCAACCTCTGGATTACAAAATTTGTGAAAGATTGACTGGTATTCTTAACTATGTTGCTCCTTTTACGC
TATGTGGATACGCTGCTTTAATGCCTTTGTATCATGCTATTGCTTCCCGTATGGCTTTCATTTTCTCCTC
CTTGTATAAATCCTGGTTGCTGTCTCTTTATGAGGAGTTGTGGCCCGTTGTCAGGCAACGTGGCGTGGTG
TGCACTGTGTTTGCTGACGCAACCCCCACTGGTTGGGGCATTGCCACCACCTGTCAGCTCCTTTCCGGGA
CTTTCGCTTTCCCCCTCCCTATTGCCACGGCGGAACTCATCGCCGCCTGCCTTGCCCGCTGCTGGACAGG
GGCTCGGCTGTTGGGCACTGACAATTCCGTGGTGTTGTCGGGGAAATCATCGTCCTTTCCTTGGCTGCTC
GCCTGTGTTGCCACCTGGATTCTGCGCGGGACGTCCTTCTGCTACGTCCCTTCGGCCCTCAATCCAGCGG
ACCTTCCTTCCCGCGGCCTGCTGCCGGCTCTGCGGCCTCTTCCGCGTCTTCGCCTTCGCCCTCAGACGAG
TCGGATCTCCCTTTGGGCCGCCTCCCCGCATCGATACCGTCGACCCGGGCGGCCGCTTCGAGCAGACATG
ATAAGATACATTGATGAGTTTGGACAAACCACAACTAGAATGCAGTGAAAAAAATGCTTTATTTGTGAAA
TTTGTGATGCTATTGCTTTATTTGTAACCATTATAAGCTGCAATAAACAAGTTAACAACAACAATTGCAT
TCATTTTATGTTTCAGGTTCAGGGGGAGATGTGGGAGGTTTTTTAAAGCAAGTAAAACCTCTACAAATGT
GGTAAAATCGATAAGGATCTTCCTAGAGCATGGCTACGTAGATAAGTAGCATGGCGGGTTAATCATTAAC
TACAAGGAACCCCTAGTGATGGAGTTGGCCACTCCCTCTCTGCGCGCTCGCTCGCTCACTGACTCGCTGC
GCTCGGTCGTTCGGCTGCGGCGAGCGGTATCAGCTCACTCAAAGGCGGTAATACGGTTATCCACAGAATC
AGGGGATAACGCAGGAAAGAACATGTGAGCAAAAGGCCAGCAAAAGGCCAGGAACCGTAAAAAGGCCGCG
TTGCTGGCGTTTTTCCATAGGCTCCGCCCCCCTGACGAGCATCACAAAAATCGACGCTCAAGTCAGAGGT
GGCGAAACCCGACAGGACTATAAAGATACCAGGCGTTTCCCCCTGGAAGCTCCCTCGTGCGCTCTCCTGT
TCCGACCCTGCCGCTTACCGGATACCTGTCCGCCTTTCTCCCTTCGGGAAGCGTGGCGCTTTCTCATAGC
TCACGCTGTAGGTATCTCAGTTCGGTGTAGGTCGTTCGCTCCAAGCTGGGCTGTGTGCACGAACCCCCCG
TTCAGCCCGACCGCTGCGCCTTATCCGGTAACTATCGTCTTGAGTCCAACCCGGTAAGACACGACTTATC
GCCACTGGCAGCAGCCACTGGTAACAGGATTAGCAGAGCGAGGTATGTAGGCGGTGCTACAGAGTTCTTG
AAGTGGTGGCCTAACTACGGCTACACTAGAAGAACAGTATTTGGTATCTGCGCTCTGCTGAAGCCAGTTA
CCTTCGGAAAAAGAGTTGGTAGCTCTTGATCCGGCAAACAAACCACCGCTGGTAGCGGTGGTTTTTTTGT
TTGCAAGCAGCAGATTACGCGCAGAAAAAAAGGATCTCAAGAAGATCCTTTGATCTTTTCTACGGGGTCT
GACGCTCAGTGGAACGAAAACTCACGTTAAGGGATTTTGGTCATGAGATTATCAAAAAGGATCTTCACCT
AGATCCTTTTAAATTAAAAATGAAGTTTTAAATCAATCTAAAGTATATATGAGTAAACTTGGTCTGACAG
TTACCAATGCTTAATCAGTGAGGCACCTATCTCAGCGATCTGTCTATTTCGTTCATCCATAGTTGCCTGA
CTCCCCGTCGTGTAGATAACTACGATACGGGAGGGCTTACCATCTGGCCCCAGTGCTGCAATGATACCGC
GAGACCCACGCTCACCGGCTCCAGATTTATCAGCAATAAACCAGCCAGCCGGAAGGGCCGAGCGCAGAAG
TGGTCCTGCAACTTTATCCGCCTCCATCCAGTCTATTAATTGTTGCCGGGAAGCTAGAGTAAGTAGTTCG
CCAGTTAATAGTTTGCGCAACGTTGTTGCCATTGCTACAGGCATCGTGGTGTCACGCTCGTCGTTTGGTA
TGGCTTCATTCAGCTCCGGTTCCCAACGATCAAGGCGAGTTACATGATCCCCCATGTTGTGCAAAAAAGC
GGTTAGCTCCTTCGGTCCTCCGATCGTTGTCAGAAGTAAGTTGGCCGCAGTGTTATCACTCATGGTTATG
GCAGCACTGCATAATTCTCTTACTGTCATGCCATCCGTAAGATGCTTTTCTGTGACTGGTGAGTACTCAA
CCAAGTCATTCTGAGAATAGTGTATGCGGCGACCGAGTTGCTCTTGCCCGGCGTCAATACGGGATAATAC
CGCGCCACATAGCAGAACTTTAAAAGTGCTCATCATTGGAAAACGTTCTTCGGGGCGAAAACTCTCAAGG
ATCTTACCGCTGTTGAGATCCAGTTCGATGTAACCCACTCGTGCACCCAACTGATCTTCAGCATCTTTTA
CTTTCACCAGCGTTTCTGGGTGAGCAAAAACAGGAAGGCAAAATGCCGCAAAAAAGGGAATAAGGGCGAC
ACGGAAATGTTGAATACTCATACTCTTCCTTTTTCAATATTATTGAAGCATTTATCAGGGTTATTGTCTC
ATGAGCGGATACATATTTGAATGTATTTAGAAAAATAAACAAATAGGGGTTCCGCGCACATTTCCCCGAA
AAGTGCCACCTAAATTGTAAGCGTTAATATTTTGTTAAAATTCGCGTTAAATTTTTGTTAAATCAGCTCA
TTTTTTAACCAATAGGCCGAAATCGGCAAAATCCCTTATAAATCAAAAGAATAGACCGAGATAGGGT
[37 nt withheld, positions 5528-5564]
AAAGAACGTGGACTCCAACGTCAAAGG
[49 nt withheld, positions 5592-5640]
T
[91 nt withheld, positions 5642-5732]
G
[124 nt withheld, positions 5734-5857]
CCCATTCGCCATTCAGGCTGCGCAACTGTTGGGAAGGGCGATCGGTGCGGGCCTCTTCGCTATTACGCCA
GCTGCGCGCTCGCTCGCTCACTGAGGCCGCCCGGGCAAAGCCCGGGCGTCGGGCGACCTTTGGTCGCCCG
GCCTCAGTGAGCGAGCGAGCGCGCAGAGAGGGAGTGGCCAACTCCATCACTAGGGGTTCCTTGTAGTTAA
TGATTAACCCGCCATGCTACTT
